Addgene plasmid #32142: pJFRC165-20XUAS-IVS-R::PEST
Depositing lab: Gerald Rubin. Depositing organization: HHMI, Janelia Research Campus. Publication: Multiple new site-specific recombinases for use in manipulating animal genomes. Nern A, Pfeiffer BD, Svoboda K, Rubin GM. Proc Natl Acad Sci U S A. 2011 Aug 9. 10.1073/pnas.1111704108 PubMed 21831835.
Backbone
  Vector backbone: pJFRC7-20XUAS-IVS-mCD8::GFP
  Vector type: Insect Expression
Growth in bacteria
  Bacterial resistance: Ampicillin, 100 μg/mL
  Growth temperature: 37°C
  Growth strain: Top10/P3
  Copy number: High Copy
Gene/Insert
  Gene/Insert name: R::PEST
  Cloning method: Restriction Enzyme; 5′ cloning site XhoI (not destroyed); 3′ cloning site XbaI (not destroyed)
  Sequencing primers: 5′ hsp70 F; 3′ SV40pA-R
Terms and licenses: Academic/Nonprofit Terms; Industry Terms: Not Available to Industry
How to cite: pJFRC165-20XUAS-IVS-R::PEST was a gift from Gerald Rubin (Addgene plasmid # 32142 ; http://n2t.net/addgene:32142 ; RRID:Addgene_32142)
