[The description below was written by a language model from this plasmid's Addgene catalogue record and pLannotate feature annotations shown in this document.]
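Description:
pJFRC165-20XUAS-IVS-R::PEST is a 9.75 kb Drosophila transgenesis and expression plasmid built on the pJFRC7-20XUAS-IVS-mCD8::GFP backbone, with the original reporter replaced by an R::PEST insert cloned between XhoI and XbaI sites that remain intact. In bacteria it is maintained as a high-copy plasmid through a ColE1/pUC-type origin and selected with ampicillin via the β-lactamase gene. For use in flies it carries a φC31 attB site, which allows integrase-mediated insertion into a genomic attP landing site, and the mini-white eye-colour marker for identifying transformants.

The expression cassette is GAL4-responsive. Four tandem 5X UAS blocks (20 GAL4 binding sites in total) sit upstream of a Drosophila hsp70Bb promoter segment, followed by a modified myosin heavy chain intron, the "IVS" of the name; an intron placed in the 5′ untranslated region in this way is generally included to raise expression. The coding region is the R recombinase of Zygosaccharomyces rouxii, a site-specific recombinase related to yeast FLP, followed directly by a fragment of mouse ornithine decarboxylase that corresponds to the PEST element. PEST sequences promote rapid protein turnover, so this fusion would be expected to shorten the recombinase's lifetime. The transcript ends in an SV40 3′ region containing the small t intron and polyadenylation signal; the T antigen fragments and NLS annotated there are most likely incidental matches within this untranslated SV40 segment, not expressed parts of the payload.

The construct comes from work developing additional site-specific recombinases for manipulating animal genomes. It places R recombinase under the control of any chosen GAL4 driver line, so that recombination at R's target sites can be restricted to defined cells. The record does not describe the target sites themselves.
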