Features (pLannotate 1.2.2; 22 found; start..end, strand, type, name):
     31..135     +  promoter       AmpR promoter: bla
    136..996     +  CDS            AmpR: β-lactamase; bla; confers resistance to ampicillin, carbenicillin, and related antibiotics
   1167..1755    +  rep_origin     ori: high-copy-number ColE1/pMB1/pBR322/pUC origin of replication
   1842..1911    +  protein_bind   attB: attB site for the φC31 integrase (Groth et al., 2000) phage φC31 integrase
   2606..5478    +  CDS            mini-white: Drosophila white gene eye color pigment; white; This is a modified version of the white gene lacking part of the first intron.
   6251..6406    +  CDS            YPB1_ECOLX (fragment): Protein predicted: Swiss-Prot protein existence level 4. From Escherichia coli.
   6488..6509    -  misc_feature   MCS (fragment): pUC18/19 multiple cloning site
   6508..6602    +  protein_bind   5X UAS: five tandem copies of the "ScaI site" 17-mer CGGAGTACTGTCCTCCG, an upstream activating sequence (UAS) that efficiently binds yeast Gal4 (Webster et al., 1988; Pfeiffer et al., 2010) GAL4
   6636..6730    +  protein_bind   5X UAS: five tandem copies of the "ScaI site" 17-mer CGGAGTACTGTCCTCCG, an upstream activating sequence (UAS) that efficiently binds yeast Gal4 (Webster et al., 1988; Pfeiffer et al., 2010) GAL4
   6764..6858    +  protein_bind   5X UAS: five tandem copies of the "ScaI site" 17-mer CGGAGTACTGTCCTCCG, an upstream activating sequence (UAS) that efficiently binds yeast Gal4 (Webster et al., 1988; Pfeiffer et al., 2010) GAL4
   6877..6893    -  misc_feature   MCS (fragment): pUC18/19 multiple cloning site
   6892..6986    +  protein_bind   5X UAS: five tandem copies of the "ScaI site" 17-mer CGGAGTACTGTCCTCCG, an upstream activating sequence (UAS) that efficiently binds yeast Gal4 (Webster et al., 1988; Pfeiffer et al., 2010) GAL4
   7011..7249    +  promoter       hsp70 promoter: Drosophila melanogaster hsp70Bb promoter
   7264..7330    +  intron         Mhc intron: modified Drosophila myosin heavy chain intron 16 (Pfeiffer et al., 2010)
   7354..8823    +  CDS            R: FLP_ZYGRO - Protein inferred from homology: Swiss-Prot protein existence level 3. Catalyzes the recombination between the large inverted repetitions of the plasmid. From Zygosaccharomyces rouxii (Candida mogii).
   8827..8946    +  CDS            Odc1 (fragment): DCOR_MOUSE - Also known as Odc. Experimental evidence at protein level: Swiss-Prot protein existence level 1. Catalyzes the first and rate-limiting step of polyamine biosynthesis that converts ornithine into putrescine, which is the precursor for the polyamines, spermidine and spermine. Polyamines are essential for cell proliferation and are implicated in cellular processes, ranging from DNA replication to apoptosis. From Mus musculus (Mouse).
   8957..9031    +  CDS            small t antigen (fragment): SV40 (simian virus 40) small t antigen
   9033..9098    +  intron         small t intron: SV40 (simian virus 40) small t antigen intron
   9228..9248    +  CDS            SV40 NLS: nuclear localization signal of SV40 (simian virus 40) large T antigen
   9255..9389    +  CDS            LT_POVHA (fragment): Protein inferred from homology: Swiss-Prot protein existence level 3. Isoform large T antigen is a key early protein essential for both driving viral replication and inducing cellular transformation. Plays a role in viral genome replication by driving entry of quiescent cells into the cell cycle and by autoregulating the synthesis of viral early mRNA. Displays highly oncogenic activities by corrupting the host cellular checkpoint mechanisms that guard cell division and the transcription, replication, and repair of DNA. Participates in the modulation of cellular gene expression preceeding viral
   9414..9497    +  CDS            large T antigen (fragment): large T antigen from SV40 (simian virus 40)
   9520..9654    +  polyA_signal   SV40 poly(A) signal: SV40 polyadenylation signal
>Addgene plasmid #32142 | pJFRC165-20XUAS-IVS-R::PEST | depositor full sequence | sequence record 36301 | pJFRC165-20XUAS-IVS-R::PEST sequence 9750 bps
GACTCAGGTGGCACTTTTCGGGGAAATGTGCGCGGAACCCCTATTTGTTTATTTTTCTAAATACATTCAA
ATATGTATCCGCTCATGAGACAATAACCCTGATAAATGCTTCAATAATATTGAAAAAGGAAGAGTATGAG
TATTCAACATTTCCGTGTCGCCCTTATTCCCTTTTTTGCGGCATTTTGCCTTCCTGTTTTTGCTCACCCA
GAAACGCTGGTGAAAGTAAAAGATGCTGAAGATCAGTTGGGTGCACGAGTGGGTTACATCGAACTGGATC
TCAACAGCGGTAAGATCCTTGAGAGTTTTCGCCCCGAAGAACGTTTTCCAATGATGAGCACTTTTAAAGT
TCTGCTATGTGGCGCGGTATTATCCCGTATTGACGCCGGGCAAGAGCAACTCGGTCGCCGCATACACTAT
TCTCAGAATGACTTGGTTGAGTACTCACCAGTCACAGAAAAGCATCTTACGGATGGCATGACAGTAAGAG
AATTATGCAGTGCTGCCATAACCATGAGTGATAACACTGCGGCCAACTTACTTCTGACAACGATCGGAGG
ACCGAAGGAGCTAACCGCTTTTTTGCACAACATGGGGGATCATGTAACTCGCCTTGATCGTTGGGAACCG
GAGCTGAATGAAGCCATACCAAACGACGAGCGTGACACCACGATGCCTGTAGCAATGGCAACAACGTTGC
GCAAACTATTAACTGGCGAACTACTTACTCTAGCTTCCCGGCAACAATTAATAGACTGGATGGAGGCGGA
TAAAGTTGCAGGACCACTTCTGCGCTCGGCCCTTCCGGCTGGCTGGTTTATTGCTGATAAATCTGGAGCC
GGTGAGCGTGGGTCTCGCGGTATCATTGCAGCACTGGGGCCAGATGGTAAGCCCTCCCGTATCGTAGTTA
TCTACACGACGGGGAGTCAGGCAACTATGGATGAACGAAATAGACAGATCGCTGAGATAGGTGCCTCACT
GATTAAGCATTGGTAACTGTCAGACCAAGTTTACTCATATATACTTTAGATTGATTTAAAACTTCATTTT
TAATTTAAAAGGATCTAGGTGAAGATCCTTTTTGATAATCTCATGACCAAAATCCCTTAACGTGAGTTTT
CGTTCCACTGAGCGTCAGACCCCGTAGAAAAGATCAAAGGATCTTCTTGAGATCCTTTTTTTCTGCGCGT
AATCTGCTGCTTGCAAACAAAAAAACCACCGCTACCAGCGGTGGTTTGTTTGCCGGATCAAGAGCTACCA
ACTCTTTTTCCGAAGGTAACTGGCTTCAGCAGAGCGCAGATACCAAATACTGTTCTTCTAGTGTAGCCGT
AGTTAGGCCACCACTTCAAGAACTCTGTAGCACCGCCTACATACCTCGCTCTGCTAATCCTGTTACCAGT
GGCTGCTGCCAGTGGCGATAAGTCGTGTCTTACCGGGTTGGACTCAAGACGATAGTTACCGGATAAGGCG
CAGCGGTCGGGCTGAACGGGGGGTTCGTGCACACAGCCCAGCTTGGAGCGAACGACCTACACCGAACTGA
GATACCTACAGCGTGAGCTATGAGAAAGCGCCACGCTTCCCGAAGGGAGAAAGGCGGACAGGTATCCGGT
AAGCGGCAGGGTCGGAACAGGAGAGCGCACGAGGGAGCTTCCAGGGGGAAACGCCTGGTATCTTTATAGT
CCTGTCGGGTTTCGCCACCTCTGACTTGAGCGTCGATTTTTGTGATGCTCGTCAGGGGGGCGGAGCCTAT
GGAAAAACGCCAGCAACGCGGCCTTTTTACGGTTCCTGGCCTTTTGCTGGCCTTTTGCTCACATGTTACC
GTCGACGATGTAGGTCACGGTCTCGAAGCCGCGGTGCGGGTGCCAGGGCGTGCCCTTGGGCTCCCCGGGC
GCGTACTCCACCTCACCCATCTGGTCCATCATGATGAACGGGTCGAGGTGGCGGTAGTTGATCCCGGCGA
ACGCGCGGCGCACCGGGAAGCCCTCGCCCTCGAAACCGCTGGGCGCGGTGGTCACGGTGAGCACGGGACG
TGCGACGGCGTCGGCGGGTGCGGATACGCGGGGCAGCGTCAGCGGGTTCTCGACGGTCACGGCGGGCATG
TCGACAAGCCGAACATATGGGCGCGCCTAGTATGTATGTAAGTTAATAAAACCCATTTTTGCGGAAAGTA
GATAAAAAAAACATTTTTTTTTTTTACTGCACTGGATATCATTGAACTTATCTGATCAGTTTTAAATTTA
CTTCGATCCAAGGGTATTTGATGTACCAGGTTCTTTCGATTACCTCTCACTCAAAATGACATTCCACTCA
AAGTCAGCGCTGTTTGCCTCCTTCTCTGTCCACAGAAATATCGCCGTCTCTTTCGCCGCTGCGTCCGCTA
TCTCTTTCGCCACCGTTTGTAGCGTTACGTAGCGTCAATGTCCGCCTTCAGTTGCATTTTGTCAGCGGTT
TCGTGACGAAGCTCCAAGCGGTTTACGCCATCAATTAAACACAAAGTGCTGTGCCAAAACTCCTCTCGCT
TCTTATTTTTGTTTGTTTTTTGAGTGATTGGGGTGGTGATTGGTTTTGGGTGGGTAAGCAGGGGAAAGTG
TGAAAAATCCCGGCAATGGGCCAAGAGGATCAGGAGCTATTAATTCGCGGAGGCAGCAAACACCCATCTG
CCGAGCATCTGAACAATGTGAGTAGTACATGTGCATACATCTTAAGTTCACTTGATCTATAGGAACTGCG
ATTGCAACATCAAATTGTATGCGGCGTGAGAACTGCGACCCACAAAAATCCCAAACCGCAATTGCACAAA
CAAATAGTGACACGAAACAGATTATTCTGGTAGCTGTTCTCGCTATATAAGACAATTTTTGAGATCATAT
CATGATCAAGACATCTAAAGGCATTCATTTTCGACTATATTCTTTTTTACAAAAAATATAACAACCAGAT
ATTTTAAGCTGATCCTAGATGCACAAAAAATAAATAAAAGTATAAACCTACTTCGTAGGATACTTCGGGG
TACTTTTTGTTCGGGGTTAGATGAGCATAACGCTAGTAGTTGATATTTGAGATCCCCTATCATTGCAGGG
TGACAGCGGAGCGGCTTCGCAGAGCTGCATTAACCAGGGCTTCGGGCAGGCCAAAAACTACGGCACGCTC
CGGCCACCCAGTCCGCCGGAGGACTCCGGTTCAGGGAGCGGCCAACTAGCCGAGAACCTCACCTATGCCT
GGCACAATATGGACATCTTTGGGGCGGTCAATCAGCCGGGCTCCGGATGGCGGCAGCTGGTCAACCGGAC
ACGCGGACTATTCTGCAACGAGCGACACATACCGGCGCCCAGGAAACATTTGCTCAAGAACGGTGAGTTT
CTATTCGCAGTCGGCTGATCTGTGTGAAATCTTAATAAAGGGTCCAATTACCAATTTGAAACTCAGTTTG
CGGCGTGGCCTATCCGGGCGAACTTTTGGCCGTGATGGGCAGTTCCGGTGCCGGAAAGACGACCCTGCTG
AATGCCCTTGCCTTTCGATCGCCGCAGGGCATCCAAGTATCGCCATCCGGGATGCGACTGCTCAATGGCC
AACCTGTGGACGCCAAGGAGATGCAGGCCAGGTGCGCCTATGTCCAGCAGGATGACCTCTTTATCGGCTC
CCTAACGGCCAGGGAACACCTGATTTTCCAAGCCATGGTGCGGATGCCACGACATCTGACCTATCGGCAG
CGAGTGGCCCGCGTGGATCAGGTGATCCAGGAGCTTTCGCTCAGCAAATGTCAGCACACGATCATCGGTG
TGCCCGGCAGGGTGAAAGGTCTGTCCGGCGGAGAAAGGAAGCGTCTGGCATTCGCCTCCGAGGCTCTAAC
CGATCCGCCGCTTCTGATCTGCGATGAGCCCACCTCCGGACTGGACTCCTTTACCGCCCACAGCGTCGTC
CAGGTGCTGAAGAAGCTGTCGCAGAAGGGCAAGACCGTCATCCTGACCATTCATCAGCCGTCTTCCGAGC
TGTTTGAGCTCTTTGACAAGATCCTTCTGATGGCCGAGGGCAGGGTAGCTTTCTTGGGCACTCCCAGCGA
AGCCGTCGACTTCTTTTCCTAGTGAGTTCGATGTGTTTATTAAGGGTATCTAGTATTACATAACATCTCA
ACTCCTATCCAGCGTGGGTGCCCAGTGTCCTACCAACTACAATCCGGCGGACTTTTACGTACAGGTGTTG
GCCGTTGTGCCCGGACGGGAGATCGAGTCCCGTGATCGGATCGCCAAGATATGCGACAATTTTGCCATTA
GCAAAGTAGCCCGGGATATGGAGCAGTTGTTGGCCACCAAAAATCTGGAGAAGCCACTGGAGCAGCCGGA
GAATGGGTACACCTACAAGGCCACCTGGTTCATGCAGTTCCGGGCGGTCCTGTGGCGATCCTGGCTGTCG
GTGCTCAAGGAACCACTCCTCGTAAAAGTGCGACTTATTCAGACAACGGTGAGTGGTTCCAGTGGAAACA
AATGATATAACGCTTACAATTCTTGGAAACAAATTCGCTAGATTTTAGATAGAATTGCCTGATTCCACAC
CCTTCTTAGTTTTTTTCAATGAGATGTATAGTTTATAGTTTTGCAGAAGATAAATAAATTTCATTTAACT
CGCGAATATTAATGAGATGCGAGTAACATTTTAATTTGCAGATGGTTGCCATCTTGATTGGCCTCATCTT
TTTGGGCCAACAACTCACGCAAGTGGGTGTGATGAATATCAACGGAGCCATCTTCCTCTTCCTGACCAAC
ATGACCTTTCAAAACGTCTTTGCCACGATAAATGTAAGTCATGTTTAGAATACATTTGCATTTCAATAAT
TTACTAACTTTCTAATGAATCGATTCGATTTAGGTGTTCACCTCAGAGCTGCCAGTTTTTATGAGGGAGG
CCCGAAGTCGACTTTATCGCTGTGACACATACTTTCTGGGCAAAACGATTGCCGAATTGCCGCTTTTTCT
CACAGTGCCACTGGTCTTCACGGCGATTGCCTATCCGATGATCGGACTGCGGGCCGGAGTGCTGCACTTC
TTCAACTGCCTGGCGCTGGTCACTCTGGTGGCCAATGTGTCAACGTCCTTCGGATATCTAATATCCTGCG
CCAGCTCCTCGACCTCGATGGCGCTGTCTGTGGGTCCGCCGGTTATCATACCATTCCTGCTCTTTGGCGG
CTTCTTCTTGAACTCGGGCTCGGTGCCAGTATACCTCAAATGGTTGTCGTACCTCTCATGGTTCCGTTAC
GCCAACGAGGGTCTGCTGATTAACCAATGGGCGGACGTGGAGCCGGGCGAAATTAGCTGCACATCGTCGA
ACACCACGTGCCCCAGTTCGGGCAAGGTCATCCTGGAGACGCTTAACTTCTCCGCCGCCGATCTGCCGCT
GGACTACGTGGGTCTGGCCATTCTCATCGTGAGCTTCCGGGTGCTCGCATATCTGGCTCTAAGACTTCGG
GCCCGACGCAAGGAGTAGCCGACATATATCCGAAATAACTGCTTGTTTTTTTTTTTTACCATTATTACCA
TCGTGTTTACTGTTTATTGCCCCCTCAAAAAGCTAATGTAATTATATTTGTGCCAATAAAAACAAGATAT
GACCTATAGAATACAAGTATTTCCCCTTCGAACATCCCCACAAGTAGACTTTGGATTTGTCTTCTAACCA
AAAGACTTACACACCTGCATACCTTACATCAAAAACTCGTTTATCGCTACATAAAACACCGGGATATATT
TTTTATATACATACTTTTCAAATCGCGCGCCCTCTTCATAATTCACCTCCACCACACCACGTTTCGTAGT
TGCTCTTTCGCTGTCTCCCACCCGCTCTCCGCAACACATTCACCTTTTGTTCGACGACCTTGGAGCGACT
GTCGTTAGTTCCGCGCGATTCGGTTCGCTCAAATGGTTCCGAGTGGTTCATTTCGTCTCAATAGAAATTA
GTAATAAATATTTGTATGTACAATTTATTTGCTCCAATATATTTGTATATATTTCCCTCACAGCTATATT
TATTCTAATTTAATATTATGACTTTTTAAGGTAATTTTTTGTGACCTGTTCGGAGTGATTAGCGTTACAA
TTTGAACTGAAAGTGACATCCAGTGTTTGTTCCTTGTGTAGATGCATCTCAAAAAAATGGTGGGCATAAT
AGTGTTGTTTATATATATCAAAAATAACAACTATAATAATAAGAATACATTTAATTTAGAAAATGCTTGG
ATTTCACTGGAACTAGGGCGCGCCTCCGGAACATAATGGTGCAGGGCGCTGACTTCCGCGTTTCCAGACT
TTACGAAACACGGAAACCGAAGACCATTCATGTTGTTGCTCAGGTCGCAGACGTTTTGCAGCAGCAGTCG
CTTCACGTTCGCTCGCGTATCGGTGATTCATTCTGCTAACCAGTAAGGCAACCCCGCCAGCCTAGCCGGG
TCCTCAACGACAGGAGCACGATCATGCGCACCCGTGGCCAGGGCCGCAAGCTTGCATGCCTGCAGGTCGG
AGTACTGTCCTCCGAGCGGAGTACTGTCCTCCGAGCGGAGTACTGTCCTCCGAGCGGAGTACTGTCCTCC
GAGCGGAGTACTGTCCTCCGAGCGGAGACTCTAGCCCTAGGGCATGCCTGCAGGTCGGAGTACTGTCCTC
CGAGCGGAGTACTGTCCTCCGAGCGGAGTACTGTCCTCCGAGCGGAGTACTGTCCTCCGAGCGGAGTACT
GTCCTCCGAGCGGAGACTCTAGCGCTAGCGCATGCCTGCAGGTCGGAGTACTGTCCTCCGAGCGGAGTAC
TGTCCTCCGAGCGGAGTACTGTCCTCCGAGCGGAGTACTGTCCTCCGAGCGGAGTACTGTCCTCCGAGCG
GAGACTCTAGCACTAGTGCATGCCTGCAGGTCGGAGTACTGTCCTCCGAGCGGAGTACTGTCCTCCGAGC
GGAGTACTGTCCTCCGAGCGGAGTACTGTCCTCCGAGCGGAGTACTGTCCTCCGAGCGGAGACTCTAGCG
ACGTCGAGCGCCGGAGTATAAATAGAGGCGCTTCGTCTACGGAGCGACAATTCAATTCAAACAAGCAAAG
TGAACACGTCGCTAAGCGAAAGCTAAGCAAATAAACAAGCGCAGCTGAACAAGCTAAACAATCTGCAGTA
AAGTGCAAGTTAAAGTGAATCAATTAAAAGTAACCAGCAACCAAGTAAATCAACTGCAACTACTGAAATC
TGCCAAGAAGTAATTATTGAATACAAGAAGAGAACTCTGAATAGATCTAAAAGGTAGGTTCAACCACTGA
TGCCTAGGCACACCGAAACGACTAACCCTAATTCTTATCCTTTACTTCAGGCGGCCGCGGCTCGAGAATC
AAAATGCAGCTTACCAAGGACACTGAGATTTCCACTATAAACCGACAGATGTCCGACTTCTCCGAACTGA
GTCAGATTCTCCCCCTGCACCAGATCAGCAAGATTAAGGACATTCTGGAGAACGAGAACCCACTGCCGAA
GGAAAAGCTCGCCAGCCACCTGACTATGATTATTCTTATGGCTAACCTGGCATCGCAAAAGCGTAAAGAT
GTGCCGGTTAAGCGCTCGACATTCCTTAAGTATCAGAGGTCCATCAGCAAGACGCTCCAATACGATTCCT
CGACAAAAACAGTCTCGTTCGAGTACCACCTTAAGGACCCGAGCAAATTGATCAAGGGCCTTGAGGACGT
TGTGAGTCCGTACCGTTTTGTCGTGGGTGTGCATGAGAAGCCGGACGATGTGATGAGCCATCTTAGCGCC
GTACACATGCGTAAGGAGGCAGGCCGCAAGCGTGATCTCGGCAACAAGATCAATGACGAGATAACGAAAA
TCGCGGAGACCCAGGAGACGATCTGGGGATTTGTCGGAAAGACCATGGATCTCATTGAAGCGCGGACTAC
ACGGCCAACCACAAAAGCTGCCTACAATCTGCTCCTGCAAGCCACTTTCATGAACTGCTGTCGCGCCGAT
GACCTTAAAAACACAGACATCAAGACATTTGAGGTCATTCCGGACAAGCACTTGGGACGGATGCTCCGAG
CGTTTGTCCCGGAGACGAAGACAGGCACCCGCTTTGTGTACTTCTTTCCTTGCAAAGGACGGTGCGATCC
GCTGCTGGCTCTGGACAGTTACCTGCAGTGGACTGATCCGATCCCTAAAACACGCACCACGGATGAGGAT
GCCCGCTATGACTACCAACTGTTGCGTAACTCGTTGCTGGGTAGCTATGATGGTTTCATTAGTAAGCAGT
CCGACGAATCGATATTCAAGATTCCCAATGGTCCGAAGGCGCACCTGGGTCGCCACGTGACGGCATCCTA
TTTGAGCAACAATGAGATGGACAAGGAGGCAACATTGTATGGAAACTGGTCGGCAGCCCGCGAAGAAGGT
GTCAGCAGGGTCGCTAAAGCGCGCTACATGCATACCATTGAGAAGTCGCCTCCAAGCTACCTTTTTGCTT
TTCTGTCCGGATTTTACAACATTACCGCCGAGCGAGCGTGCGAACTGGTGGACCCAAACTCCAACCCCTG
TGAGCAAGACAAGAATATACCAATGATAAGCGATATAGAGACACTTATGGCACGTTACGGAAAGAATGCA
GAAATCATCCCGATGGATGTGCTGGTCTTCTTGAGCTCGTACGCAAGGTTTAAGAACAACGAGGGTAAGG
AATATAAGCTGCAAGCTCGGTCGAGCCGCGGAGTGCCAGATTTTCCAGATAACGGACGAACAGCGCTCTA
TAACGCCCTGACTGCGGCCCATGTTAAGCGCAGGAAAATCTCGATAGTCGTAGGACGTTCCATCGACACC
TCGGGATCCCATGGCTTCCCTCCAGAGGTGGAGGAGCAAGATGATGGCACTCTCCCCATGAGCTGCGCTC
AAGAGAGTGGCATGGATCGTCACCCCGCTGCTTGCGCCTCGGCTCGCATCAACGTGTAATCTAGAGGATC
TTTGTGAAGGAACCTTACTTCTGTGGTGTGACATAATTGGACAAACTACCTACAGAGATTTAAAGCTCTA
AGGTAAATATAAAATTTTTAAGTGTATAATGTGTTAAACTACTGATTCTAATTGTTTGTGTATTTTAGAT
TCCAACCTATGGAACTGATGAATGGGAGCAGTGGTGGAATGCCTTTAATGAGGAAAACCTGTTTTGCTCA
GAAGAAATGCCATCTAGTGATGATGAGGCTACTGCTGACTCTCAACATTCTACTCCTCCAAAAAAGAAGA
GAAAGGTAGAAGACCCCAAGGACTTTCCTTCAGAATTGCTAAGTTTTTTGAGTCATGCTGTGTTTAGTAA
TAGAACTCTTGCTTGCTTTGCTATTTACACCACAAAGGAAAAAGCTGCACTGCTATACAAGAAAATTATG
GAAAAATATTTGATGTATAGTGCCTTGACTAGAGATCATAATCAGCCATACCACATTTGTAGAGGTTTTA
CTTGCTTTAAAAAACCTCCCACACCTCCCCCTGAACCTGAAACATAAAATGAATGCAATTGTTGTTGTTA
ACTTGTTTATTGCAGCTTATAATGGTTACAAATAAAGCAATAGCATCACAAATTTCACAAATAAAGCATT
TTTTTCACTGCATTCTAGTTGTGGTTTGTCCAAACTCATCAATGTATCTTATCATGTCTGGATCGATCTG
GCCGGCCGTTTAAACGAATTCTTGAAGACGAAAGGGCCTCGTGATACGCCTATTTTTATAGGTTAATGTC
ATGATAATAATGGTTTCTTA
