>Addgene plasmid #32142 | pJFRC165-20XUAS-IVS-R::PEST | addgene partial sequence | sequence record 37899 | hsp70-F 5'-GAGCGCCGGAGTATAAATAGAG-3'
TTCAACAGCAAAGTGAACACGTCGCTAAGCGAAAGCTAAGCAAATAAACAAGCGCAGCTGAACAAGCTAA
ACAATCTGCAGTAAAGTGCAAGTTAAAGTGAATCAATTAAAAGTAACCAGCAACCAAGTAAATCAACTGC
AACTACTGAAATCTGCCAAGAAGTAATTATTGAATACAAGAAGAGAACTCTGAATAGATCTAAAAGGTAG
GTTCAACCACTGATGCCTAGGCACACCGAAACGACTAACCCTAATTCTTATCCTTTACTTCAGGCGGCCG
CGGCTCGAGAATCAAAATGCAGCTTACCAAGGACACTGAGATTTCCACTATAAACCGACAGATGTCCGAC
TTCTCCGAACTGAGTCAGATTCTCCCCCTGCACCAGATCAGCAAGATTAAGGACATTCTGGAGAACGAGA
ACCCACTGCCGAAGGAAAAGCTCGCCAGCCACCTGACTATGATTATTCTTATGGCTAACCTGGCATCGCA
AAAGCGTAAAGATGTGCCGGTTAAGCGCTCGACATTCCTTAAGTATCAGAGGTCCATCAGCAAGACGCTC
CAATACGATTCCTCGACAAAAACAGTCTCGTTCGAGTACCACCTTAAGGACCCGAGCAAATTGATCAAGG
GCCTTGAGGACGTTGTGAGTCCGTACCGTTTTGTCGTGGGTGTGCATGAGAAGCCGGACGATGTGATGAG
CCATCTTAGCGCCGTACACATGCGTAAGGAGGCAGGCCGCAAGCGTGATCTCGGCAACAAGATCAATGAC
GAGATAACGAAAATCGCGGAGACCCAGGAGACGATCTGGGGATTTGTCGGAAAGACCATGGATCTCATTG
AAGCGCGGACTACACGGCCAACCACAAAAGCTGCCTACAATCTGCTCCTGCAAGCCACTTTCATGAACTG
CTGTCG
