>Addgene plasmid #32142 | pJFRC165-20XUAS-IVS-R::PEST | addgene partial sequence | sequence record 38112 | HS_promoter-R 5'-CAGCTGCGCTTGTTTATTTG-3'
TCGCTCCGTAGACGAAGCGCCTCTATTTATACTCCGGCGCTCGACGTCGCTAGAGTCTCCGCTCGGAGGA
CAGTACTCCGCTCGGAGGACAGTACTCCGCTCGGAGGACAGTACTCCGCTCGGAGGACAGTACTCCGCTC
GGAGGACAGTACTCCGACCTGCAGGCATGCACTAGTGCTAGAGTCTCCGCTCGGAGGACAGTACTCCGCT
CGGAGGACAGTACTCCGCTCGGAGGACAGTACTCCGCTCGGAGGACAGTACTCCGCTCGGAGGACAGTAC
TCCGACCTGCAGGCATGCGCTAGCGCTAGAGTCTCCGCTCGGAGGACAGTACTCCGCTCGGAGGACAGTA
CTCCGCTCGGAGGACAGTACTCCGCTCGGAGGACAGTACTCCGCTCGGAGGACAGTACTCCGACCTGCAG
GCATGCCCTAGGGCTAGAGTCTCCGCTCGGAGGACAGTACTCCGCTCGGAGGACAGTACTCCGCTCGGAG
GACAGTACTCCGCTCGGAGGACAGTACTCCGCTCGGAGGACAGTACTCCGACCTGCAGGCATGCAAGCTT
GCGGCCCTGGCCACGGGTGCGCATGATCGTGCTCCTGTCGTTGAGGACCCGGCTAGGCTGGCGGGGTTGC
CTTACTGGTTAGCAGAATGAATCACCGATACGCGAGCGAACGTGAAGCGACTGCTGCTGCAAAACGTCTG
CGACCTGAGCAACAACATGAATGGTCTTCGGTTTCCGTGTTTCGTAAAGTCTGGAAACGCGGAAGTCAGC
GCCCTGCACCATTATGTTCCGGAGGCGCGCCCTAGTTCCAGTGAAATCCAAGCATTTTCTAAATTAAATG
TATTCTTATTATTATAGTTGTTATTTTTGATATATATAAACAACACTATTATGCCCACCAT
